Addgene plasmid #72350: pFETCh_ATF4
Purpose: Donor vector for 3' FLAG tag of human ATF4
Depositing lab: Eric Mendenhall & Richard M. Myers. Depositing organization: University of Alabama in Huntsville.
Backbone
  Vector backbone: pFETCh_Donor
  Backbone size w/o insert (bp): 5771
  Vector type: CRISPR
  Selectable markers: Neomycin (select with G418)
Growth in bacteria
  Bacterial resistance: Kanamycin, 50 μg/mL
  Growth temperature: 37°C
  Growth strain: DH5alpha
  Copy number: High Copy
Gene/Insert
  Gene/Insert name: ATF4 Homology Arms
  Species: H. sapiens (human)
  Entrez Gene: ATF4 (a.k.a. CREB-2, CREB2, TAXREB67, TXREB)
  Tag / fusion protein: 3XFLAG-P2A-NeoR (C terminal on backbone)
  Cloning method: Gibson Cloning
  Sequencing primers: 5′ Neo-F; 3′ Neo-R
Terms and licenses: Academic/Nonprofit Terms; Industry Terms: Not Available to Industry
Depositor comments: Note: This plasmid is part of the Mendenhall and Meyers CRISPR-based Tagging system to add a tag (currently using FLAG) to endogenous proteins. Please see https://www.addgene.org/crispr/tagging/ for more details.
How to cite: pFETCh_ATF4 was a gift from Eric Mendenhall & Richard M. Myers (Addgene plasmid # 72350 ; http://n2t.net/addgene:72350 ; RRID:Addgene_72350)
