[The description below was written by a language model from this plasmid's Addgene catalogue record and pLannotate feature annotations shown in this document.]
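Description:
pFETCh_ATF4 is a homology-directed repair donor plasmid from a CRISPR-based endogenous tagging system, built to place a FLAG epitope at the 3' end of the human ATF4 coding sequence. It derives from the pFETCh_Donor backbone, into which ATF4 homology arms were inserted by Gibson assembly. In E. coli it is maintained as a high-copy plasmid through a ColE1/pUC-type origin and selected with kanamycin via an aph(3')-Ia KanR gene. Remnants of pUC-style cloning elements (lac promoter and operator, CAP site, lacZα and MCS fragments) are also annotated in the backbone.

The annotated payload begins with a fragment of the ATF4 coding sequence, which corresponds to the 5' homology arm, followed directly by 3xFLAG and then a neomycin phosphotransferase gene. According to the catalogue entry these are joined as a 3XFLAG-P2A-NeoR cassette, although the P2A itself is not annotated in the feature table. The cassette appears to have no promoter of its own. After correct in-frame integration at the ATF4 locus, the endogenous promoter would therefore drive a single transcript, and the 2A peptide would separate FLAG-tagged ATF4 from the resistance protein, allowing G418 selection of edited cells. The 3' homology arm is not separately annotated and presumably lies in the unannotated stretch downstream of neo.

Outside the arms, the table also shows a truncated HSV thymidine kinase (ΔTK) preceded by CMV enhancer/promoter fragments. Such a marker can confer ganciclovir sensitivity for counter-selecting random integrants, though the record does not state this use. The guide RNA and Cas9 are not on this plasmid. The record does not specify downstream applications beyond tagging the endogenous protein.
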