Features (pLannotate 1.2.2; 20 found; start..end, strand, type, name):
      1..708     +  CDS            ATF4 (fragment): ATF4_HUMAN - Also known as CREB2 From Homo sapiens (Human).
    742..795     +  CDS            3xFLAG (fragment): three tandem FLAG® epitope tags
    799..823     +  CDS            3xFLAG (fragment): three tandem FLAG® epitope tags
    907..1698    +  CDS            neo: KKA2_KLEPN - Also known as kan, nptII. Experimental evidence at protein level: Swiss-Prot protein existence level 1. Resistance to kanamycin, neomycin, paromomycin, ribostamycin, butirosin and gentamicin B. From Klebsiella pneumoniae.
   2469..2624    +  CDS            lacZα (fragment): LacZα fragment of β-galactosidase; lacZ fragment
   2706..3521    -  CDS            KanR: aminoglycoside phosphotransferase; aph(3')-Ia; confers resistance to kanamycin in bacteria or G418 (Geneticin®) in eukaryotes
   3706..3846    +  CDS            TRA2_ECOLX (fragment): Protein predicted: Swiss-Prot protein existence level 4. Required for transposition of transposon Tn903. From Escherichia coli.
   3901..4489    +  rep_origin     ori: high-copy-number ColE1/pMB1/pBR322/pUC origin of replication
   4858..4947    +  CDS            lacI (fragment): lac repressor; lacI; The lac repressor binds to the lac operator to inhibit transcription in E. coli. This inhibition can be relieved by adding lactose or isopropyl-β-D-thiogalactopyranoside (IPTG).
   4960..4981    +  protein_bind   CAP binding site: CAP binding activates transcription in the presence of cAMP. E. coli catabolite activator protein
   4996..5026    +  promoter       lac promoter: promoter for the E. coli lac operon
   5034..5050    +  protein_bind   lac operator: The lac repressor binds to the lac operator to inhibit transcription in E. coli. This inhibition can be relieved by adding lactose or isopropyl-β-D-thiogalactopyranoside (IPTG). lac repressor encoded by lacI
   5087..5142    -  misc_feature   MCS: pUC18/19 multiple cloning site
   5143..5162    -  misc_feature   MCS (fragment): pUC18/19 multiple cloning site
   5168..5250    +  enhancer       CMV enhancer (fragment): human cytomegalovirus immediate early enhancer; contains an 18-bp deletion relative to the standard CMV enhancer
   5322..5339    -  promoter       CMV promoter (fragment): human cytomegalovirus (CMV) immediate early promoter
   5402..5453    +  promoter       CMVd2 promoter: truncated human cytomegalovirus (CMV) immediate early promoter that yields moderately reduced expression relative to the full-length promoter
   5544..5615    -  CDS            UL24_HHV11 (fragment): Experimental evidence at protein level: Swiss-Prot protein existence level 1. May participate in nuclear egress of viral particles. Plays a role in the dispersal of several host nucleolar proteins including NCL/nucleolin and NPM1. Since deletion of host NCL/nucleolin negatively impact on nuclear egress, UL24 supposedly acts on this process through its effect on host nucleoli. From Human herpesvirus 1 (strain 17) (HHV-1) (Human herpes simplex virus 1).
   5685..6680    +  CDS            ΔTK: truncated herpes simplex virus thymidine kinase (Salomon et al., 1995) confers sensitivity to nucleoside analogs such as acyclovir or ganciclovir
   6792..6953    +  CDS            UL122 (fragment): VIE2_HCMVT - Experimental evidence at protein level: Swiss-Prot protein existence level 1. Stimulates viral early and late gene expression and thus play a crucial role in the regulation of productive infection. In addition, activates quiescent cells to reenter the cell cycle and upregulates several E2F-responsive genes, which are responsible for pushing the cell into S phase. In S-phase, inhibits cellular DNA synthesis and blocks further cell cycle progression. From Human cytomegalovirus (strain Towne) (HHV-5) (Human herpesvirus 5).
>Addgene plasmid #72350 | pFETCh_ATF4 | depositor full sequence | sequence record 147903 | pFETCh_ATF4 sequence 6969 bps
TTGGATGACACTTGTGATCTCTTTGCCCCCCTAGTCCAGGAGACTAATAAGCAGCCCCCCCAGACGGTGA
ACCCAATTGGCCATCTCCCAGAAAGTTTAACAAAACCCGACCAGGTTGCCCCCTTCACCTTCTTACAACC
TCTTCCCCTTTCCCCAGGGGTCCTGTCCTCCACTCCAGATCATTCCTTTAGTTTAGAGCTGGGCAGTGAA
GTGGATATCACTGAAGGAGATAGGAAGCCAGACTACACTGCTTACGTTGCCATGATCCCTCAGTGCATAA
AGGAGGAAGACACCCCTTCAGATAATGATAGTGGCATCTGTATGAGCCCAGAGTCCTATCTGGGGTCTCC
TCAGCACAGCCCCTCTACCAGGGGCTCTCCAAATAGGAGCCTCCCATCTCCAGGTGTTCTCTGTGGGTCT
GCCCGTCCCAAACCTTACGATCCTCCTGGAGAGAAGATGGTAGCAGCAAAAGTAAAGGGTGAGAAACTGG
ATAAGAAGCTGAAAAAAATGGAGCAAAACAAGACAGCAGCCACTAGGTACCGCCAGAAGAAGAGGGCGGA
GCAGGAGGCTCTTACTGGTGAGTGCAAAGAGCTGGAAAAGAAGAACGAGGCTCTAAAAGAGAGGGCGGAT
TCCCTGGCCAAGGAGATCCAGTACCTGAAAGATTTGATAGAAGAGGTCCGCAAGGCAAGGGGGAAGAAAA
GGGTCCCCGGGAGCGGAGGAGGTTCCGGTGGAGGTGGTTCTGGAGATTACAAGGATGACGACGATAAGGG
CGATTACAAGGATGACGACGATAAGGGAGATTACAAGGATGACGACGATAAGGTTTCAGGAAGCGGAGCT
ACTAACTTCAGCCTGCTGAAGCAGGCTGGAGACGTGGAGGAGAACCCTGGACCTGGATCGTTTCGCATGA
TTGAACAAGATGGATTGCACGCAGGTTCTCCGGCCGCTTGGGTGGAGAGGCTATTCGGCTATGACTGGGC
ACAACAGACAATCGGCTGCTCTGATGCCGCCGTGTTCCGGCTGTCAGCGCAGGGGCGCCCGGTTCTTTTT
GTCAAGACCGACCTGTCCGGTGCCCTGAATGAACTGCAGGACGAGGCAGCGCGGCTATCGTGGCTGGCCA
CGACGGGCGTTCCTTGCGCAGCTGTGCTCGACGTTGTCACTGAAGCGGGAAGGGACTGGCTGCTATTGGG
CGAAGTGCCGGGGCAGGATCTCCTGTCATCTCACCTTGCTCCTGCCGAGAAAGTATCCATCATGGCTGAT
GCAATGCGGCGGCTGCATACGCTTGATCCGGCTACCTGCCCATTCGACCACCAAGCGAAACATCGCATCG
AGCGAGCACGTACTCGGATGGAAGCCGGTCTTGTCGATCAGGATGATCTGGACGAAGAGCATCAGGGGCT
CGCGCCAGCCGAACTGTTCGCCAGGCTCAAGGCGCGCATGCCCGACGGCGAGGATCTCGTCGTGACCCAT
GGCGATGCCTGCTTGCCGAATATCATGGTGGAAAATGGCCGCTTTTCTGGATTCATCGACTGTGGCCGGC
TGGGTGTGGCCGACCGCTATCAGGACATAGCGTTGGCTACCCGTGATATTGCTGAAGAGCTTGGCGGCGA
ATGGGCTGACCGCTTCCTCGTGCTTTACGGTATCGCCGCTCCCGATTCGCAGCGCATCGCCTTCTATCGC
CTTCTTGACGAGTTCTTCTGATTCGAACATCGTCAGGAGCGTCAATGTGCTTGTACATAGAGTGCTGTAG
CTGTGTGTTCCAATAAATTATTTTGTAGGGAAAGTACTTGTGCGTTTGAATTCCTTTCCTGGCAAAGTAA
CCGAGTGAAGCGCCACCCACCCACCCCAAGCTGGTCTTAACATTTCCTGTGAGATCTGGGGGAGGAGGCA
GTCCAAGGCTGAAGATCGGTTCCCAGAGTGGGATTTGCTCATCCCTGCTCGGTGTAGGCCACGATGGCTG
ATTCATGGGGCCCTGGAGCCGTATAGTTGGCCATTTATAGTAAGCTGGGTCCTTTGCCCAGAGCTGAGTG
CTGGTTGTGTAGGGGGAGGAGGCTGGAGATCTCTGGGAGATTCAGAGGGAGGGACAGCCTGGGCCTCCAC
CTGTTTATTCAAGAGGGCTTCATGCCAACAGCTGTCGCATAAAACCCTGAATAAGGTTGCACGGTCTTTG
AGATAGCACACAAGATTAGGTTTCACTTGTTACCTGAACAGTTCTGCAGAAGCCTCATCCTGAAGAAAGA
AATGGCTCCTTTTGGGAATTGATGCTGAAACAGGACAGGAGCTGAGGGTTGGCCTCCGTTTCTCCTTACG
GGGTGGAAGGATGACAGCCTGCGCAGGTTCTGGCTAGAGCTGGGCACAAAGGCAGGCAACAGTTCCTGTG
AAGGCTGTTGTGCCTGCTGCTATCTAAACTAGGAGGCCTCTTGGAAAGTCCTCTCCACTGACTGTAGCCT
CCAATTCACTGGCCGTCGTTCACTGGCCGTCGTTTTACAACGTCGTGACTGGGAAACCCTGGCGTTACCC
AACTTAATCGCCTTGCAGCACATCCCCCTTTCGCCAGCTGGCGTAATAGCGAAGAGGCCCGCACCGATCG
CCCTTCCCAACAGTTGCGCAGCCTGAATGGCGAATGCGATTTATTCAACAAAGCCGCCGTCCCGTCAAGT
CAGCGTAATGCTCTGCCAGTGTTACAACCAATTAACCAATTCTGATTAGAAAAACTCATCGAGCATCAAA
TGAAACTGCAATTTATTCATATCAGGATTATCAATACCATATTTTTGAAAAAGCCGTTTCTGTAATGAAG
GAGAAAACTCACCGAGGCAGTTCCATAGGATGGCAAGATCCTGGTATCGGTCTGCGATTCCGACTCGTCC
AACATCAATACAACCTATTAATTTCCCCTCGTCAAAAATAAGGTTATCAAGTGAGAAATCACCATGAGTG
ACGACTGAATCCGGTGAGAATGGCAAAAGCTTATGCATTTCTTTCCAGACTTGTTCAACAGGCCAGCCAT
TACGCTCGTCATCAAAATCACTCGCATCAACCAAACCGTTATTCATTCGTGATTGCGCCTGAGCGAGACG
AAATACGCGATCGCTGTTAAAAGGACAATTACAAACAGGAATCGAATGCAACCGGCGCAGGAACACTGCC
AGCGCATCAACAATATTTTCACCTGAATCAGGATATTCTTCTAATACCTGGAATGCTGTTTTCCCGGGGA
TCGCAGTGGTGAGTAACCATGCATCATCAGGAGTACGGATAAAATGCTTGATGGTCGGAAGAGGCATAAA
TTCCGTCAGCCAGTTTAGTCTGACCATCTCATCTGTAACATCATTGGCAACGCTACCTTTGCCATGTTTC
AGAAACAACTCTGGCGCATCGGGCTTCCCATACAATCGATAGATTGTCGCACCTGATTGCCCGACATTAT
CGCGAGCCCATTTATACCCATATAAATCAGCATCCATGTTGGAATTTAATCGCGGCTTCGAGCAAGACGT
TTCCCGTTGAATATGGCTCATAACACCCCTTGTATTACTGTTTATGTAAGCAGACAGTTTTATTGTTCAT
GATGATATATTTTTATCTTGTGCAATGTAACATCAGAGATTTTGAGACACAACGTGGCTTTGTTGAATAA
ATCGAACTTTTGCTGAGTTGAAGGATCAGATCACGCATCTTCCCGACAACGCAGACCGTTCCGTGGCAAA
GCAAAAGTTCAAAATCACCAACTGGTCCACCTACAACAAAGCTCTCATCAACCGTGGCTCCCTCACTTTC
TGGCTGGATGATGGGGCGATTCAGGCCTGGTATGAGTCAGCAACACCTTCTTCACGAGGCAGACCTCTCG
ACGGAGTTCCACTGAGCGTCAGACCCCGTAGAAAAGATCAAAGGATCTTCTTGAGATCCTTTTTTTCTGC
GCGTAATCTGCTGCTTGCAAACAAAAAAACCACCGCTACCAGCGGTGGTTTGTTTGCCGGATCAAGAGCT
ACCAACTCTTTTTCCGAAGGTAACTGGCTTCAGCAGAGCGCAGATACCAAATACTGTTCTTCTAGTGTAG
CCGTAGTTAGGCCACCACTTCAAGAACTCTGTAGCACCGCCTACATACCTCGCTCTGCTAATCCTGTTAC
CAGTGGCTGCTGCCAGTGGCGATAAGTCGTGTCTTACCGGGTTGGACTCAAGACGATAGTTACCGGATAA
GGCGCAGCGGTCGGGCTGAACGGGGGGTTCGTGCACACAGCCCAGCTTGGAGCGAACGACCTACACCGAA
CTGAGATACCTACAGCGTGAGCTATGAGAAAGCGCCACGCTTCCCGAAGGGAGAAAGGCGGACAGGTATC
CGGTAAGCGGCAGGGTCGGAACAGGAGAGCGCACGAGGGAGCTTCCAGGGGGAAACGCCTGGTATCTTTA
TAGTCCTGTCGGGTTTCGCCACCTCTGACTTGAGCGTCGATTTTTGTGATGCTCGTCAGGGGGGCGGAGC
CTATGGAAAAACGCCAGCAACGCGGCCTTTTTACGGTTCCTGGCCTTTTGCTGGCCTTTTGCTCACATGT
TCTTTCCTGCGTTATCCCCTGATTCTGTGGATAACCGTATTACCGCCTTTGAGTGAGCTGATACCGCTCG
CCGCAGCCGAACGACCGAGCGCAGCGAGTCAGTGAGCGAGGAAGCGGAAGAAGCTCGCACATTCAGCAGC
GTTTTTCAGCGCGTTTTCGATCAACGTTTCAATGTTGGTATCAACACCAGGTTTAACTTTGAACTTATCG
GCACTGACGGTTACTGATTTTGAACTTTTGCTTTGCCACGGAACGGTCTGCGTTGTCGGGAAGATGCGTG
ATCTGATCCTTCAACTCAGCAAAAGTTCCCAATACGCAAACCGCCTCTCCCCGCGCGTTGGCCGATTCAT
TAATGCAGCTGGCACGACAGGTTTCCCGACTGGAAAGCGGGCAGTGAGCGCAACGCAATTAATGTGAGTT
AGCTCACTCATTAGGCACCCCAGGCTTTACACTTTATGCTTCCGGCTCGTATGTTGTGTGGAATTGTGAG
CGGATAACAATTTCACACAGGAAACAGCTATGACCATGATTACGCCAAGCTTGCATGCCTGCAGGTCGAC
TCTAGAGGATCCCCGGGTACCGAGCTCGAATTAGCTTGCATGCCTGCAGGTCAATTCCCTGGCATTATGC
CCAGTACATGACCTTATGGGACTTTCCTACTTGGCAGTACATCTACGTATTAGTCATCGCTATTACCATG
GTGATGCGGTTTTGGCAGTACATCAATGGGCGTGGATAGCGGTTTGACTCACGGGGATTTCAAGTCTCCA
CCCCATTGACGTCAATGGGAGTTTGTTTTGGCACCAAAATCAACGGGACTTTCCAAAATGTCGTAACAAC
TCCGCCCCATTGACGCAAATGGGCGGTAGGCGTGTACGGTGGGAGGTCTATATAAGCAGAGCTCGTTTAG
TGAACCGTCAGATCGCCTGGAGACGCCATCCACGCTGTTTTGACCTCCATAGGAGACACCGGGACCGATC
CAGCCTGGGGATCCCGACCATGGCTTCGTACCCCTGCCATCAACACGCGTCTGCGTTCGACCAGGCTGCG
CGTTCTCGCGGCCATAGCAACCGACGTACGGCGTTGCGCCCTCGCCGGCAGCAAGAAGCCACGGAAGTCC
GCCTGGAGCAGAAAATGCCCACGCTACTGCGGGTTTATATAGACGGTCCTCACGGGATGGGGAAAACCAC
CACCACGCAACTGCTGGTGGCCCTGGGTTCGCGCGACGATATCGTCTACGTACCCGAGCCGATGACTTAC
TGGCAGGTGCTGGGGGCTTCCGAGACAATCGCGAACATCTACACCACACAACACCGCCTCGACCAGGGTG
AGATATCGGCCGGGGACGCGGCGGTGGTAATGACAAGCGCCCAGATAACAATGGGCATGCCTTATGCCGT
GACCGACGCCGTTCTGGCTCCTCATATCGGGGGGGAGGCTGGGAGCTCACATGCCCCGCCCCCGGCCCTC
ACCCTCATCTTCGACCGCCATCCCATCGCCGCCCTCCTGTGCTACCCGGCCGCGCGATACCTTATGGGCA
GCATGACCCCCCAGGCCGTGCTGGCGTTCGTGGCCCTCATCCCGCCGACCTTGCCCGGCACAAACATCGT
GTTGGGGGCCCTTCCGGAGGACAGACACATCGACCGCCTGGCCAAACGCCAGCGCCCCGGCGAGCGGCTT
GACCTGGCTATGCTGGCCGCGATTCGCCGCGTTTACGGGCTGCTTGCCAATACGGTGCGGTATCTGCAGG
GCGGCGGGTCGTGGCGGGAGGATTGGGGACAGCTTTCGGGGACGGCCGTGCCGCCCCAGGGTGCCGAGCC
CCAGAGCAACGCGGGCCCACGACCCCATATCGGGGACACGTTATTTACCCTGTTTCGGGCCCCCGAGTTG
CTGGCCCCCAACGGCGACCTGTACAACGTGTTTGCCTGGGCCTTGGACGTCTTGGCCAAACGCCTCCGTC
CCATGCACGTCTTTATCCTGGATTACGACCAATCGCCCGCCGGCTGCCGGGACGCCCTGCTGCAACTTAC
CTCCGGGATGGTCCAGACCCACGTCACCACCCCCGGCTCCATACCGACGATCTGCGACCTGGCGCGCACG
TTTGCCCGGGAGATGGGGGAGGCTAACTGAGGATCCCACGTCACTATTGTATACTCTATATTATACTCTA
TGTTATACTCTGTAATCCTACTCAATAAACGTGTCACGCCTGTGAAACCGTACTAAGTCTCCCGTGTATT
CTTATCACCATCAGGTGACATCCTCGCCCAGGCTGTCAATCATGCCGGTATCGATTCCAGTAGCACCGGC
CCCACGCTGACAACCCACTCTTGCAGCGTTAGCAGCGCCCCTCTTAACAAGCCGACCCCCACCAGCGTCG
CGGTTACTAACACTCCTCTCCCCGACCTGCAGCCCAGCT
