>Addgene plasmid #72350 | pFETCh_ATF4 | addgene partial sequence | sequence record 147653 | Neo-F 5'-CGTTGGCTACCCGTGATATT-3'
GCGGCGAATGGGCTGACCGCTTCCTCGTGCTTTACGGTATCGCCGCTCCCGATTCGCAGCGCATCGCCTT
CTATCGCCTTCTTGACGAGTTCTTCTGATTCGAACATCGTCAGGAGCGTCAATGTGCTTGTACATAGAGT
GCTGTAGCTGTGTGTTCCAATAAATTATTTTGTAGGGAAAGTACTTGTGCGTTTGAATTCCTTTCCTGGC
AAAGTAACCGAGTGAAGCGCCACCCACCCACCCCAAGCTGGTCTTAACATTTCCTGTGAGATCTGGGGGA
GGAGGCAGTCCAAGGCTGAAGATCGGTTCCCAGAGTGGGATTTGCTCATCCCTGCTCGGTGTAGGCCACG
ATGGCTGATTCATGGGGCCCTGGAGCCGTATAGTTGGCCATTTATAGTAAGCTGGGTCCTTTGCCCAGAG
CTGAGTGCTGGTTGTGTAGGGGGAGGAGGCTGGAGATCTCTGGGAGATTCAGAGGGAGGGACAGCCTGGG
CCTCCACCTGTTTATTCAAGAGGGCTTCATGCCAACAGCTGTCGCATAAAACCCTGAATAAGGTTGCACG
GTCTTTGAGATAGCACACAAGATTAGGTTTCACTTGTTACCTGAACAGTTCTGCAGAAGCCTCATCCTGA
AGAAAGAAATGGCTCCTTTTGGGAATTGATGCTGAAACAGGACAGGAGCTGAGGGTTGGCCTCCGTTTCT
CCTTACGGGGTGGAAGGATGACAGCCTGCGCAGGTTCTGGCTAGAGCTGGGCACAAAGGCAGGCAACAGT
TCCTGTGAAGGCTGTTGTGCCTGCTGCTATCTAAACTAGGAGGCCTCTTGGAAAGTCCTCTCCACTGACT
GTAGCCTCCAATTCACTGGCCGTCGTTCACTGGCCGTCGTTTTACAACGTCGTGACTGGGAAACCCTGGC
GTTACCCAACTTAATCGCCTTGCAGCACATCCCCCTTTCGCCAGCTGGCGTAATAGCGAAGAGGCCCGCA
CCGATCGCCCTTCCCAACAGTTGCGCAGCCTGAATGGCGAATGCGATTTATTC
