>Addgene plasmid #72350 | pFETCh_ATF4 | addgene partial sequence | sequence record 147902 | Neo-R 5'-GCCCAGTCATAGCCGAATAG-3'
CGGCCGGAGAACCTGCGTGCAATCCATCTTGTTCAATCATGCGAAACGATCCAGGTCCAGGGTTCTCCTC
CACGTCTCCAGCCTGCTTCAGCAGGCTGAAGTTAGTAGCTCCGCTTCCTGAAACCTTATCGTCGTCATCC
TTGTAATCTCCCTTATCGTCGTCATCCTTGTAATCGCCCTTATCGTCGTCATCCTTGTAATCTCCAGAAC
CACCTCCACCGGAACCTCCTCCGCTCCCGGGGACCCTTTTCTTCCCCCTTGCCTTGCGGACCTCTTCTAT
CAAATCTTTCAGGTACTGGATCTCCTTGGCCAGGGAATCCGCCCTCTCTTTTAGAGCCTCGTTCTTCTTT
TCCAGCTCTTTGCACTCACCAGTAAGAGCCTCCTGCTCCGCCCTCTTCTTCTGGCGGTACCTAGTGGCTG
CTGTCTTGTTTTGCTCCATTTTTTTCAGCTTCTTATCCAGTTTCTCACCCTTTACTTTTGCTGCTACCAT
CTTCTCTCCAGGAGGATCGTAAGGTTTGGGACGGGCAGACCCACAGAGAACACCTGGAGATGGGAGGCTC
CTATTTGGAGAGCCCCTGGTAGAGGGGCTGTGCTGAGGAGACCCCAGATAGGACTCTGGGCTCATACAGA
TGCCACTATCATTATCTGAAGGGGTGTCTTCCTCCTTTATGCACTGAGGGATCATGGCAACGTAAGCAGT
GTAGTCTGGCTTCCTATCTCCTTCAGTGATATCCACTTCACTGCCCAGCTCTAAACTAAAGGAATGATCT
GGAGTGGAGGACAGGACCCCTGGGGAAAGGGGAAGAGGTTGTAAGAAGGTGAAGGGGGCAACCTGGTCGG
GTTTTGTTAAACTTTCTGGGAGATGGCCAATTGGGTTCACCGTCTGGGGGGGCTGCTTATTAGTCTCCTG
GACTAGGGGGGCAAAGAGATCACAAGTGTCATCCAAAGCTGGGCTGCAGGTCGGG
